>Addgene plasmid #71448 | pLEGFP-K140R-STAT3 | addgene partial sequence | sequence record 131060 | CMV-F 5'-CGCAAATGGGCGGTAGGCGTG-3'
ACCGTCAGATCCGCTAGCGCTACCGGACTCAGATCTCGAGCTCAAGCTTCAGGATGGCCCAATGGAATCA
GCTACAGCAGCTTGACACACGGTACCTGGAGCAGCTCCATCAGCTCTACAGTGACAGCTTCCCAATGGAG
CTGCGGCAGTTTCTGGCCCCTTGGATTGAGAGTCAAGATTGGGCATATGCGGCCAGCAAAGAATCACATG
CCACTTTGGTGTTTCATAATCTCCTGGGAGAGATTGACCAGCAGTATAGCCGCTTCCTGCAAGAGTCGAA
TGTTCTCTATCAGCACAATCTACGAAGAATCAAGCAGTTTCTTCAGAGCAGGTATCTTGAGAAGCCAATG
GAGATTGCCCGGATTGTGGCCCGGTGCCTGTGGGAAGAATCACGCCTTCTACAGACTGCAGCCACTGCGG
CCCAGCAAGGGGGCCAGGCCAACCACCCCACAGCAGCCGTGGTGACGGAGAGGCAGCAGATGCTGGAGCA
GCACCTTCAGGATGTCCGGAAGAGAGTGCAGGATCTAGAACAGAAAATGAAAGTGGTAGAGAATCTCCAG
GATGACTTTGATTTCAACTATAAAACCCTCAAGAGTCAAGGAGACATGCAAGATCTGAATGGAAACAACC
AGTCAGTGACCAGGCAGAAGATGCAGCAGCTGGAACAGATGCTCACTGCGCTGGACCAGATGCGGAGAAG
CATCGTGAGTGAGCTGGCGGGGCTTTTGTCAGCGATGGAGTACGTGCAGAA
