>Addgene plasmid #71448 | pLEGFP-K140R-STAT3 | addgene partial sequence | sequence record 131061 | EGFP-N 5'-CGTCGCCGTCCAGCTCGACCAG-3'
CTTGCTCACCATGGTGGCGACCGGTGGATCCCGGGCCCGCGGTACCGTCGACTGCAGAATTCGAAGCTTT
CACTTGTCATCGTCGTCCTTGTAGTCCATGGGGGAGGTAGCGCACTCCGAGGTCAACTCCATGTCAAAGG
TGAGGGACTCAAACTGCCCTCCTGCTGAGGGTTCAGCACCTTCACCATTATTTCCAAACTGCATCAATGA
ATCTAAAGTGCGGGGGGACATCGGCAGGTCAATGGTATTGCTGCAGGTCGTTGGTGTCACACAGATAAAC
TTGGTCTTCAGGTATGGGGCAGCGCTACCTGGGTCAGCTTCAGGATGCTCCTGGCTCTCTGGCCGACAAT
ACTTTCCGAATGCCTCCTCCTTGGGAATGTCAGGATAGAGATAGACCAGTGGAGACACCAGGATATTGGT
AGCATCCATGATCTTATAGCCCATGATGATTTCAGCAAATGACATGTTGTTCAGCTGCTGCTTTGTGTAT
GGTTCCACGGACTGGATCTGGGTCTTACCGCTGATGTCCTTCTCCACCCAAGTGAAAGTGACGCCTCCTT
CTTTGCTGCTTTCACTGAATCTTAGCAGGAAGGTGCCTGGAGGCTTAGTGCTCAAGATGGCCCGCTCCCG
CTCCTTACTGATAAAGCCCATGATGTACCCTTCGTTCCAAAGGGCCAGGATGTACTTTTTCACAAGGTCA
ATGATATTGTCCAGCCAGACCCAGAAGGAGAAGCCCTTGCCAGCCATGTTTTCTTTGCAA
