[The description below was written by a language model from this plasmid's Addgene catalogue record.]
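Description:
pLEGFP-K140R-STAT3 is a retroviral expression plasmid built on the Clontech pLEGFP-N1-neo backbone and carries human STAT3 with a lysine-to-arginine substitution at position 140 (K140R). Despite the "EGFP" in its name, the record explicitly notes that the encoded protein is tagged with FLAG rather than GFP; the FLAG epitope sits at the C terminus of STAT3. Expression of the insert is driven by a CMV promoter. The plasmid is propagated in bacteria under ampicillin selection, and the recombination-deficient growth strain listed is consistent with the repeated long terminal repeat sequences typical of retroviral vectors. Transduced mammalian cells can be selected with G418 through the neomycin resistance marker. The insert was introduced by restriction cloning using HindIII at the 5′ end; the 3′ site is not recorded, and no feature table is available, so the exact arrangement of LTRs, packaging signal and marker cassette cannot be confirmed from the record.

As a retroviral vector, the plasmid is intended to be introduced into packaging cells to produce virus that stably integrates the STAT3 cassette into target cells, allowing long-term expression of the mutant protein and its detection or immunoprecipitation via the FLAG tag. Replacing lysine with arginine preserves the positive charge while removing a lysine available for modification, a common strategy for testing the role of lysine modifications. The associated publication concerns the dependence of STAT3-driven transcription on lysine methylation, which suggests that this construct serves to compare K140R STAT3 with wild-type or other lysine mutants in studies of STAT3 signalling and transcriptional activity, although the record does not state its specific experimental role.
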