Addgene plasmid #71448: pLEGFP-K140R-STAT3
Purpose: Retroviral expression of K140R-STAT3. Please note that this plasmid contains K140R-STAT3 tagged with FLAG, not GFP.
Depositing lab: George Stark. Depositing organization: Cleveland Clinic Foundation. Publication: STAT3-driven transcription depends upon the dimethylation of K49 by EZH2. Dasgupta M, Dermawan JK, Willard B, Stark GR. Proc Natl Acad Sci U S A. 2015 Mar 31;112(13):3985-90. doi: 10.1073/pnas.1503152112. Epub 2015 Mar 12. PubMed 25767098.
Backbone
  Vector backbone: pLEGFP-N1-neo
  Backbone manufacturer: Clontech
  Vector type: Retroviral
  Selectable markers: Neomycin (select with G418)
Growth in bacteria
  Bacterial resistance: Ampicillin, 100 μg/mL
  Growth temperature: 37°C
  Growth strain: NEB Stable
  Copy number: Unknown
Gene/Insert
  Gene/Insert name: STAT3
  Species: H. sapiens (human)
  Mutation: K140R
  Entrez Gene: STAT3 (a.k.a. ADMIO, ADMIO1, APRF, HIES)
  Promoter: CMV
  Tag / fusion protein: FLAG (C terminal on backbone)
  Cloning method: Restriction Enzyme; 5′ cloning site HindIII (unknown if destroyed); 3′ cloning site unknown (unknown if destroyed)
  Sequencing primers: 5′ CMV-F; 3′ EGFP-N
Terms and licenses: Academic/Nonprofit Terms; Industry Terms: Not Available to Industry
How to cite: pLEGFP-K140R-STAT3 was a gift from George Stark (Addgene plasmid # 71448 ; http://n2t.net/addgene:71448 ; RRID:Addgene_71448)
